>Addgene plasmid #142495 | TFORF0255 | addgene full sequence | sequence record 397266 | Addgene NGS Result
TTAATGTAGTCTTATGCAATACTCTTGTAGTCTTGCAACATGGTAACGATGAGTTAGCAACATGCCTTAC
AAGGAGAGAAAAAGCACCGTGCATGCCGATTGGTGGAAGTAAGGTGGTACGATCGTGCCTTATTAGGAAG
GCAACAGACGGGTCTGACATGGATTGGACGAACCACTGAATTGCCGCATTGCAGAGATATTGTATTTAAG
TGCCTAGCTCGATACATAAACGGGTCTCTCTGGTTAGACCAGATCTGAGCCTGGGAGCTCTCTGGCTAAC
TAGGGAACCCACTGCTTAAGCCTCAATAAAGCTTGCCTTGAGTGCTTCAAGTAGTGTGTGCCCGTCTGTT
GTGTGACTCTGGTAACTAGAGATCCCTCAGACCCTTTTAGTCAGTGTGGAAAATCTCTAGCAGTGGCGCC
CGAACAGGGACTTGAAAGCGAAAGGGAAACCAGAGGAGCTCTCTCGACGCAGGACTCGGCTTGCTGAAGC
GCGCACGGCAAGAGGCGAGGGGCGGCGACTGGTGAGTACGCCAAAAATTTTGACTAGCGGAGGCTAGAAG
GAGAGAGATGGGTGCGAGAGCGTCAGTATTAAGCGGGGGAGAATTAGATCGCGATGGGAAAAAATTCGGT
TAAGGCCAGGGGGAAAGAAAAAATATAAATTAAAACATATAGTATGGGCAAGCAGGGAGCTAGAACGATT
CGCAGTTAATCCTGGCCTGTTAGAAACATCAGAAGGCTGTAGACAAATACTGGGACAGCTACAACCATCC
CTTCAGACAGGATCAGAAGAACTTAGATCATTATATAATACAGTAGCAACCCTCTATTGTGTGCATCAAA
GGATAGAGATAAAAGACACCAAGGAAGCTTTAGACAAGATAGAGGAAGAGCAAAACAAAAGTAAGACCAC
CGCACAGCAAGCGGCCGCTGATCTTCAGACCTGGAGGAGGAGATATGAGGGACAATTGGAGAAGTGAATT
ATATAAATATAAAGTAGTAAAAATTGAACCATTAGGAGTAGCACCCACCAAGGCAAAGAGAAGAGTGGTG
CAGAGAGAAAAAAGAGCAGTGGGAATAGGAGCTTTGTTCCTTGGGTTCTTGGGAGCAGCAGGAAGCACTA
TGGGCGCAGCGTCAATGACGCTGACGGTACAGGCCAGACAATTATTGTCTGGTATAGTGCAGCAGCAGAA
CAATTTGCTGAGGGCTATTGAGGCGCAACAGCATCTGTTGCAACTCACAGTCTGGGGCATCAAGCAGCTC
CAGGCAAGAATCCTGGCTGTGGAAAGATACCTAAAGGATCAACAGCTCCTGGGGATTTGGGGTTGCTCTG
GAAAACTCATTTGCACCACTGCTGTGCCTTGGAATGCTAGTTGGAGTAATAAATCTCTGGAACAGATTTG
GAATCACACGACCTGGATGGAGTGGGACAGAGAAATTAACAATTACACAAGCTTAATACACTCCTTAATT
GAAGAATCGCAAAACCAGCAAGAAAAGAATGAACAAGAATTATTGGAATTAGATAAATGGGCAAGTTTGT
GGAATTGGTTTAACATAACAAATTGGCTGTGGTATATAAAATTATTCATAATGATAGTAGGAGGCTTGGT
AGGTTTAAGAATAGTTTTTGCTGTACTTTCTATAGTGAATAGAGTTAGGCAGGGATATTCACCATTATCG
TTTCAGACCCACCTCCCAACCCCGAGGGGACCCATGCATTGCATCTCAATTAGTCAGCAACCAGGTGTGG
AAAGTCCCCAGGCTCCCCAGCAGGCAGAAGTATGCAAAGCATGCGTCTCAATTAGTCAGCAACCATAGTC
CCGCCCCTAACTCCGCCCATCCCGCCCCTAACTCCGCCCAGTTCCGCCCATTCTCCGCCCCATGGCTGAC
TAATTTTTTTTATTTATGCAGAGGCCGAGGCCGCCTCGGCCTCTGAGCTATTCCAGAAGTAGTGAGGAGG
CTTTTTTGGAGGCCTAGGCTTTTGCAAAAAGCTTTCTAGAGGTACCACCGGAGCTTACCATGACCGAGTA
CAAGCCCACGGTGCGCCTCGCCACCCGCGACGACGTCCCCAGGGCCGTACGCACCCTCGCCGCCGCGTTC
GCCGACTACCCCGCCACGCGCCACACCGTCGATCCGGACCGCCACATCGAGCGGGTCACCGAGCTGCAAG
AACTCTTCCTCACGCGCGTCGGGCTCGACATCGGCAAGGTGTGGGTCGCGGACGACGGCGCCGCCGTGGC
GGTCTGGACCACGCCGGAGAGCGTCGAAGCGGGGGCGGTGTTCGCCGAGATCGGCCCGCGCATGGCCGAG
TTGAGCGGTTCCCGGCTGGCCGCGCAGCAACAGATGGAAGGCCTCCTGGCGCCGCACCGGCCCAAGGAGC
CCGCGTGGTTCCTGGCCACCGTCGGCGTCTCGCCCGACCACCAGGGCAAGGGTCTGGGCAGCGCCGTCGT
GCTCCCCGGAGTGGAGGCGGCCGAGCGCGCCGGGGTGCCCGCCTTCCTGGAGACCTCCGCGCCCCGCAAC
CTCCCCTTCTACGAGCGGCTCGGCTTCACCGTCACCGCCGACGTCGAGGTGCCCGAAGGACCGCGCACCT
GGTGCATGACCCGCAAGCCCGGTGCCAGTTAACGAATTCTAGATCTTGAGACAAATGGCAGTATTCATCC
ACAATTTTAAAAGAAAAGGGGGGATTGGGGGGTACAGTGCAGGGGAAAGAATAGTAGACATAATAGCAAC
AGACATACAAACTAAAGAATTACAAAAACAAATTACAAAAATTCAAAATTTTCGGGTTTATTACAGGGAC
AGCAGAGATCCACTTTGGCGCCGGCTCGAGGCCTGCAGGTGCAAAGATGGATAAAGTTTTAAACAGAGAG
GAATCTTTGCAGCTAATGGACCTTCTAGGTCTTGAAAGGAGTGGGAATTGGCTCCGGTGCCCGTCAGTGG
GCAGAGCGCACATCGCCCACAGTCCCCGAGAAGTTGGGGGGAGGGGTCGGCAATTGAACCGGTGCCTAGA
GAAGGTGGCGCGGGGTAAACTGGGAAAGTGATGTCGTGTACTGGCTCCGCCTTTTTCCCGAGGGTGGGGG
AGAACCGTATATAAGTGCAGTAGTCGCCGTGAACGTTCTTTTTCGCAACGGGTTTGCCGCCAGAACACAG
GTAAGTGCCGTGTGTGGTTCCCGCGGGCCTGGCCTCTTTACGGGTTATGGCCCTTGCGTGCCTTGAATTA
CTTCCACCTGGCTGCAGTACGTGATTCTTGATCCCGAGCTTCGGGTTGGAAGTGGGTGGGAGAGTTCGAG
GCCTTGCGCTTAAGGAGCCCCTTCGCCTCGTGCTTGAGTTGAGGCCTGGCCTGGGCGCTGGGGCCGCCGC
GTGCGAATCTGGTGGCACCTTCGCGCCTGTCTCGCTGCTTTCGATAAGTCTCTAGCCATTTAAAATTTTT
GATGACCTGCTGCGACGCTTTTTTTCTGGCAAGATAGTCTTGTAAATGCGGGCCAAGATCTGCACACTGG
TATTTCGGTTTTTGGGGCCGCGGGCGGCGACGGGGCCCGTGCGTCCCAGCGCACATGTTCGGCGAGGCGG
GGCCTGCGAGCGCGGCCACCGAGAATCGGACGGGGGTAGTCTCAAGCTGGCCGGCCTGCTCTGGTGCCTG
GCCTCGCGCCGCCGTGTATCGCCCCGCCCTGGGCGGCAAGGCTGGCCCGGTCGGCACCAGTTGCGTGAGC
GGAAAGATGGCCGCTTCCCGGCCCTGCTGCAGGGAGCTCAAAATGGAGGACGCGGCGCTCGGGAGAGCGG
GCGGGTGAGTCACCCACACAAAGGAAAAGGGCCTTTCCGTCCTCAGCCGTCGCTTCATGTGACTCCACGG
AGTACCGGGCGCCGTCCAGGCACCTCGATTAGTTCTCGAGCTTTTGGAGTACGTCGTCTTTAGGTTGGGG
GGAGGGGTTTTATGCGATGGAGTTTCCCCACACTGAGTGGGTGGAGACTGAAGTTAGGCCAGCTTGGCAC
TTGATGTAATTCTCCTTGGAATTTGCCCTTTTTGAGTTTGGATCTTGGTTCATTCTCAAGCCTCAGACAG
TGGTTCAAAGTTTTTTTCTTCCATTTCAGGTGTCGTGAGGCTAGCACCGCCACCATGCATCACCAACAGC
GAATGGCTGCCTTAGGGACGGACAAAGAGCTGAGTGATTTACTGGATTTCAGTGCGATGTTTTCACCTCC
TGTGAGCAGTGGGAAAAATGGACCAACTTCTTTGGCAAGTGGACATTTTACTGGCTCAAATGTAGAAGAC
AGAAGTAGCTCAGGGTCCTGGGGGAATGGAGGACATCCAAGCCCGTCCAGGAACTATGGAGATGGGACTC
CCTATGACCACATGACCAGCAGGGACCTTGGGTCACATGACAATCTCTCTCCACCTTTTGTCAATTCCAG
AATACAAAGTAAAACAGAAAGGGGCTCATACTCATCTTATGGGAGAGAATCAAACTTACAGGGTTGCCAC
CAGCAGAGTCTCCTTGGAGGTGACATGGATATGGGCAACCCAGGAACCCTTTCGCCCACCAAACCTGGTT
CCCAGTACTATCAGTATTCTAGCAATAATCCCCGAAGGAGGCCTCTTCACAGTAGTGCCATGGAGGTACA
GACAAAGAAAGTTCGAAAAGTTCCTCCAGGTTTGCCATCTTCATTGGTTCTTTCTCCTCAGGTCTATGCT
CCATCAGCAAGCACTGCCGACTACAATAGGGACTCGCCAGGCTATCCTTCCTCCAAACCAGCAACCAGCA
CTTTCCCTAGCTCCTTCTTCATGCAAGATGGCCATCACAGCAGTGACCCTTGGAGCTCCTCCAGTGGGAT
GAATCAGCCTGGCTATGCAGGAATGTTGGGCAACTCTTCTCATATTCCACAGTCCAGCAGCTACTGTAGC
CTGCATCCACATGAACGTTTGAGCTATCCATCACACTCCTCAGCAGACATCAATTCCAGTCTTCCTCCGA
TGTCCACTTTCCATCGTAGTGGTACAAACCATTACAGCACCTCTTCCTGTACGCCTCCTGCCAACGGGAC
AGACAGTATAATGGCAAATAGAGGAAGCGGGGCAGCCGGCAGCTCCCAGACTGGAGATGCTCTGGGGAAA
GCACTTGCTTCGATCTATTCTCCAGATCACACTAACAACAGCTTTTCATCAAACCCTTCAACTCCTGTTG
GCTCTCCTCCATCTCTCTCAGCAGGCACAGCTGTTTGGTCTAGAAATGGAGGACAGGCCTCATCGTCTCC
TAATTATGAAGGACCCTTACACTCTTTGCAAAGCCGAATTGAAGATCGTTTAGAAAGACTGGATGATGCT
ATTCATGTTCTCCGGAACCATGCAGTGGGCCCATCCACAGCTATGCCTGGTGGTCATGGGGACATGCATG
GAATCATTGGACCTTCTCATAATGGAGCCATGGGTGGTCTGGGCTCAGGGTATGGAACCGGCCTTCTTTC
AGCCAACAGACATTCACTCATGGTGGGGACCCATCGTGAAGATGGCGTGGCCCTGAGAGGCAGCCATTCT
CTTCTGCCAAACCAGGTTCCGGTTCCACAGCTTCCTGTCCAGTCTGCGACTTCCCCTGACCTGAACCCAC
CCCAGGACCCTTACAGAGGCATGCCACCAGGACTACAGGGGCAGAGTGTCTCCTCTGGCAGCTCTGAGAT
CAAATCCGATGACGAGGGTGATGAGAACCTGCAAGACACGAAATCTTCGGAGGACAAGAAATTAGATGAC
GACAAGAAGGATATCAAATCAATTACTAGGTCAAGATCTAGCAATAATGACGATGAGGACCTGACACCAG
AGCAGAAGGCAGAGCGTGAGAAGGAGCGGAGGATGGCCAACAATGCCCGAGAGCGTCTGCGGGTCCGTGA
CATCAACGAGGCTTTCAAAGAGCTCGGCCGCATGGTGCAGCTCCACCTCAAGAGTGACAAGCCCCAGACC
AAGCTCCTGATCCTCCACCAGGCGGTGGCCGTCATCCTCAGTCTGGAGCAGCAAGTCCGAGAAAGGAATC
TGAATCCGAAAGCTGCGTGTCTGAAAAGAAGGGAGGAAGAGAAGGTGTCCTCAGAGCCTCCCCCTCTCTC
CTTGGCCGGCCCACACCCTGGAATGGGAGACGCATCGAATCACATGGGACAGATGTAGTAATGAACTAGT
CCGTAACTTGAAAGTATTTCGATTTCTTGGCTTTATATATCTTGTGGAAAGGACGATCTTCACATGCCCG
GAGAGACTCAACGCGTTAAGTCGACAATCAACCTCTGGATTACAAAATTTGTGAAAGATTGACTGGTATT
CTTAACTATGTTGCTCCTTTTACGCTATGTGGATACGCTGCTTTAATGCCTTTGTATCATGCTATTGCTT
CCCGTATGGCTTTCATTTTCTCCTCCTTGTATAAATCCTGGTTGCTGTCTCTTTATGAGGAGTTGTGGCC
CGTTGTCAGGCAACGTGGCGTGGTGTGCACTGTGTTTGCTGACGCAACCCCCACTGGTTGGGGCATTGCC
ACCACCTGTCAGCTCCTTTCCGGGACTTTCGCTTTCCCCCTCCCTATTGCCACGGCGGAACTCATCGCCG
CCTGCCTTGCCCGCTGCTGGACAGGGGCTCGGCTGTTGGGCACTGACAATTCCGTGGTGTTGTCGGGGAA
ATCATCGTCCTTTCCTTGGCTGCTCGCCTGTGTTGCCACCTGGATTCTGCGCGGGACGTCCTTCTGCTAC
GTCCCTTCGGCCCTCAATCCAGCGGACCTTCCTTCCCGCGGCCTGCTGCCGGCTCTGCGGCCTCTTCCGC
GTCTTCGCCTTCGCCCTCAGACGAGTCGGATCTCCCTTTGGGCCGCCTCCCCGCGTCGACTTTAAGACCA
ATGACTTACAAGGCAGCTGTAGATCTTAGCCACTTTTTAAAAGAAAAGGGGGGACTGGAAGGGCTAATTC
ACTCCCAACGAAGACAAGATCTGCTTTTTGCTTGTACTGGGTCTCTCTGGTTAGACCAGATCTGAGCCTG
GGAGCTCTCTGGCTAACTAGGGAACCCACTGCTTAAGCCTCAATAAAGCTTGCCTTGAGTGCTTCAAGTA
GTGTGTGCCCGTCTGTTGTGTGACTCTGGTAACTAGAGATCCCTCAGACCCTTTTAGTCAGTGTGGAAAA
TCTCTAGCAGTACGTATAGTAGTTCATGTCATCTTATTATTCAGTATTTATAACTTGCAAAGAAATGAAT
ATCAGAGAGTGAGAGGAACTTGTTTATTGCAGCTTATAATGGTTACAAATAAAGCAATAGCATCACAAAT
TTCACAAATAAAGCATTTTTTTCACTGCATTCTAGTTGTGGTTTGTCCAAACTCATCAATGTATCTTATC
ATGTCTGGCTCTAGCTATCCCGCCCCTAACTCCGCCCATCCCGCCCCTAACTCCGCCCAGTTCCGCCCAT
TCTCCGCCCCATGGCTGACTAATTTTTTTTATTTATGCAGAGGCCGAGGCCGCCTCGGCCTCTGAGCTAT
TCCAGAAGTAGTGAGGAGGCTTTTTTGGAGGCCTAGGGACGTACCCAATTCGCCCTATAGTGAGTCGTAT
TACGCGCGCTCACTGGCCGTCGTTTTACAACGTCGTGACTGGGAAAACCCTGGCGTTACCCAACTTAATC
GCCTTGCAGCACATCCCCCTTTCGCCAGCTGGCGTAATAGCGAAGAGGCCCGCACCGATCGCCCTTCCCA
ACAGTTGCGCAGCCTGAATGGCGAATGGG
[124 nt withheld, positions 7730-7853]
C
[91 nt withheld, positions 7855-7945]
A
[49 nt withheld, positions 7947-7995]
CCTTTGACGTTGGAGTCCACGTTCTTT
[37 nt withheld, positions 8023-8059]
ACCCTATCTCGGTCTATTCTTTTGATTTATAAGGGATTTTGCCGATTTCGGCCTATTGGTTAAAAAATGA
GCTGATTTAACAAAAATTTAACGCGAATTTTAACAAAATATTAACGCTTACAATTTAGGTGGCACTTTTC
GGGGAAATGTGCGCGGAACCCCTATTTGTTTATTTTTCTAAATACATTCAAATATGTATCCGCTCATGAG
ACAATAACCCTGATAAATGCTTCAATAATATTGAAAAAGGAAGAGTATGAGTATTCAACATTTCCGTGTC
GCCCTTATTCCCTTTTTTGCGGCATTTTGCCTTCCTGTTTTTGCTCACCCAGAAACGCTGGTGAAAGTAA
AAGATGCTGAAGATCAGTTGGGTGCACGAGTGGGTTACATCGAACTGGATCTCAACAGCGGTAAGATCCT
TGAGAGTTTTCGCCCCGAAGAACGTTTTCCAATGATGAGCACTTTTAAAGTTCTGCTATGTGGCGCGGTA
TTATCCCGTATTGACGCCGGGCAAGAGCAACTCGGTCGCCGCATACACTATTCTCAGAATGACTTGGTTG
AGTACTCACCAGTCACAGAAAAGCATCTTACGGATGGCATGACAGTAAGAGAATTATGCAGTGCTGCCAT
AACCATGAGTGATAACACTGCGGCCAACTTACTTCTGACAACGATCGGAGGACCGAAGGAGCTAACCGCT
TTTTTGCACAACATGGGGGATCATGTAACTCGCCTTGATCGTTGGGAACCGGAGCTGAATGAAGCCATAC
CAAACGACGAGCGTGACACCACGATGCCTGTAGCAATGGCAACAACGTTGCGCAAACTATTAACTGGCGA
ACTACTTACTCTAGCTTCCCGGCAACAATTAATAGACTGGATGGAGGCGGATAAAGTTGCAGGACCACTT
CTGCGCTCGGCCCTTCCGGCTGGCTGGTTTATTGCTGATAAATCTGGAGCCGGTGAGCGTGGGTCTCGCG
GTATCATTGCAGCACTGGGGCCAGATGGTAAGCCCTCCCGTATCGTAGTTATCTACACGACGGGGAGTCA
GGCAACTATGGATGAACGAAATAGACAGATCGCTGAGATAGGTGCCTCACTGATTAAGCATTGGTAACTG
TCAGACCAAGTTTACTCATATATACTTTAGATTGATTTAAAACTTCATTTTTAATTTAAAAGGATCTAGG
TGAAGATCCTTTTTGATAATCTCATGACCAAAATCCCTTAACGTGAGTTTTCGTTCCACTGAGCGTCAGA
CCCCGTAGAAAAGATCAAAGGATCTTCTTGAGATCCTTTTTTTCTGCGCGTAATCTGCTGCTTGCAAACA
AAAAAACCACCGCTACCAGCGGTGGTTTGTTTGCCGGATCAAGAGCTACCAACTCTTTTTCCGAAGGTAA
CTGGCTTCAGCAGAGCGCAGATACCAAATACTGTTCTTCTAGTGTAGCCGTAGTTAGGCCACCACTTCAA
GAACTCTGTAGCACCGCCTACATACCTCGCTCTGCTAATCCTGTTACCAGTGGCTGCTGCCAGTGGCGAT
AAGTCGTGTCTTACCGGGTTGGACTCAAGACGATAGTTACCGGATAAGGCGCAGCGGTCGGGCTGAACGG
GGGGTTCGTGCACACAGCCCAGCTTGGAGCGAACGACCTACACCGAACTGAGATACCTACAGCGTGAGCT
ATGAGAAAGCGCCACGCTTCCCGAAGGGAGAAAGGCGGACAGGTATCCGGTAAGCGGCAGGGTCGGAACA
GGAGAGCGCACGAGGGAGCTTCCAGGGGGAAACGCCTGGTATCTTTATAGTCCTGTCGGGTTTCGCCACC
TCTGACTTGAGCGTCGATTTTTGTGATGCTCGTCAGGGGGGCGGAGCCTATGGAAAAACGCCAGCAACGC
GGCCTTTTTACGGTTCCTGGCCTTTTGCTGGCCTTTTGCTCACATGTTCTTTCCTGCGTTATCCCCTGAT
TCTGTGGATAACCGTATTACCGCCTTTGAGTGAGCTGATACCGCTCGCCGCAGCCGAACGACCGAGCGCA
GCGAGTCAGTGAGCGAGGAAGCGGAAGAGCGCCCAATACGCAAACCGCCTCTCCCCGCGCGTTGGCCGAT
TCATTAATGCAGCTGGCACGACAGGTTTCCCGACTGGAAAGCGGGCAGTGAGCGCAACGCAATTAATGTG
AGTTAGCTCACTCATTAGGCACCCCAGGCTTTACACTTTATGCTTCCGGCTCGTATGTTGTGTGGAATTG
TGAGCGGATAACAATTTCACACAGGAAACAGCTATGACCATGATTACGCCAAGCGCGCAATTAACCCTCA
CTAAAGGGAACAAAAGCTGGAGCTGCAAGC
Features (pLannotate 1.2.2; 31 found; start..end, strand, type, name):
      5..231     +  promoter       RSV promoter: Rous sarcoma virus enhancer/promoter
    232..412     +  LTR            5' LTR (truncated): truncated 5' long terminal repeat (LTR) from HIV-1
    459..584     +  misc_feature   HIV-1 Ψ: packaging signal of human immunodeficiency virus type 1
    568..931     +  CDS            HIV-1 gag (fragment): gag protein from human immunodeficiency virus 1; gag
   1077..1310    +  misc_feature   RRE: The Rev response element (RRE) of HIV-1 allows for Rev-dependent mRNA export from the nucleus to the cytoplasm.
   1687..1713    +  CDS            Rev (fragment): human immunodeficiency virus 1 (HIV-1) Rev protein; rev; enhances nuclear export of unspliced and incompletely spliced viral mRNAs
   1720..1743    +  promoter       SV40 promoter (fragment): SV40 early promoter
   1744..1815    +  promoter       SV40 promoter (fragment): SV40 enhancer and early promoter
   1839..1974    +  rep_origin     SV40 ori: SV40 origin of replication
   2020..2616    +  CDS            PuroR (fragment): puromycin N-acetyltransferase; pac from Streptomyces; confers resistance to puromycin
   2665..2782    +  misc_feature   cPPT/CTS: central polypurine tract and central termination sequence of HIV-1
   2847..2913    +  CDS            small t antigen (fragment): SV40 (simian virus 40) small t antigen
   2920..4098    +  promoter       EF-1α promoter: strong constitutive promoter for human elongation factor EF-1α
   4115..6145    +  CDS            TCF4: ITF2_HUMAN - Also known as BHLHB19, ITF2, SEF2. Experimental evidence at protein level: Swiss-Prot protein existence level 1. Transcription factor that binds to the immunoglobulin enhancer Mu-E5/KE5-motif. Involved in the initiation of neuronal differentiation. Activates transcription by binding to the E box (5'- CANNTG-3'). Binds to the E-box present in the somatostatin receptor 2 initiator element (SSTR2-INR) to activate transcription (By similarity). Preferentially binds to either 5'-ACANNTGT-3' or 5'- CCANNTGG-3'. From Homo sapiens (Human).
   6161..6214    +  promoter       U6 promoter (fragment): RNA polymerase III promoter for human U6 snRNA
   6256..6844    +  misc_feature   WPRE: woodchuck hepatitis virus posttranscriptional regulatory element
   6895..6914    +  misc_feature   cPPT/CTS (fragment): central polypurine tract and central termination sequence of HIV-1
   6916..7149    +  LTR            3' LTR (ΔU3): self-inactivating 3' long terminal repeat (LTR) from HIV-1
   7227..7348    +  polyA_signal   SV40 poly(A) signal: SV40 polyadenylation signal
   7388..7523    +  rep_origin     SV40 ori: SV40 origin of replication
   7544..7562    -  promoter       T7 promoter: promoter for bacteriophage T7 RNA polymerase
   7570..7725    +  CDS            lacZα (fragment): LacZα fragment of β-galactosidase; lacZ fragment
   7730..8158    +  rep_origin     f1 ori (sequence partly withheld): f1 bacteriophage origin of replication; arrow indicates direction of (+) strand synthesis
   8211..8315    +  promoter       AmpR promoter: bla
   8316..9176    +  CDS            AmpR: β-lactamase; bla; confers resistance to ampicillin, carbenicillin, and related antibiotics
   9347..9935    +  rep_origin     ori: high-copy-number ColE1/pMB1/pBR322/pUC origin of replication
  10118..10210   +  CDS            lacI (fragment): lac repressor; lacI; The lac repressor binds to the lac operator to inhibit transcription in E. coli. This inhibition can be relieved by adding lactose or isopropyl-β-D-thiogalactopyranoside (IPTG).
  10223..10244   +  protein_bind   CAP binding site: CAP binding activates transcription in the presence of cAMP. E. coli catabolite activator protein
  10259..10289   +  promoter       lac promoter: promoter for the E. coli lac operon
  10297..10313   +  protein_bind   lac operator: The lac repressor binds to the lac operator to inhibit transcription in E. coli. This inhibition can be relieved by adding lactose or isopropyl-β-D-thiogalactopyranoside (IPTG). lac repressor encoded by lacI
  10358..10376   +  promoter       T3 promoter: promoter for bacteriophage T3 RNA polymerase
