[The description below was written by a language model from this plasmid's Addgene catalogue record and pLannotate feature annotations shown in this document.]
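Description:
TFORF0255 is a lentiviral mammalian expression plasmid built on the pLX_TRC317 backbone, one member of a barcoded library of human transcription factor open reading frames. It carries human TCF4 (also known as E2-2 or ITF2), a basic helix-loop-helix factor that binds E-box motifs and is implicated in neuronal differentiation. The ORF was made by gene synthesis and corresponds to a specific annotated transcript isoform. In bacteria the plasmid is maintained by a high-copy ColE1/pUC-type origin with ampicillin resistance. An f1 origin and remnants of a lac/T7/T3 cloning region are also present. The depositor warns that recombination can occur, as is common for plasmids containing LTR repeats.

The viral cassette follows a third-generation, self-inactivating layout. An RSV promoter fused to a truncated HIV-1 5' LTR drives genomic RNA production in packaging cells, followed by the Ψ packaging signal, a gag fragment, the RRE for Rev-dependent export, a cPPT/CTS element and a ΔU3 3' LTR. Within the provirus, an SV40 early promoter expresses puromycin N-acetyltransferase for selecting transduced cells. The EF-1α promoter separately drives constitutive TCF4 expression, and a downstream WPRE enhances transcript levels.

According to the record, each construct in the collection carries a unique 24-bp barcode. The barcode is not annotated in the feature table, so its exact position is not stated, though a short U6-derived fragment sits between the ORF and WPRE. The barcode allows the overexpressed factor to be identified by sequencing, so the plasmid suits pooled overexpression screens, such as those looking for factors that direct cell differentiation, as well as stand-alone TCF4 overexpression.
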