Addgene plasmid #142495: TFORF0255
Purpose: Lentiviral vector for overexpressing transcription factor ORFs with unique 24-bp barcodes. Barcodes facilitate identification of transcription factors in pooled screens.
Depositing lab: Feng Zhang. Depositing organization: Broad Institute. Publication: A transcription factor atlas of directed differentiation. Joung J, Ma S, Tay T, Geiger-Schuller KR, Kirchgatterer PC, Verdine VK, Guo B, Arias-Garcia MA, Allen WE, Singh A, Kuksenko O, Abudayyeh OO, Gootenberg JS, Fu Z, Macrae RK, Buenrostro JD, Regev A, Zhang F. Cell. 2023 Jan 5;186(1):209-229.e26. doi: 10.1016/j.cell.2022.11.026. PubMed 36608654.
Backbone
  Vector backbone: pLX_TRC317
  Backbone manufacturer: Broad Institute Genetic Perturbation Platform
  Backbone size w/o insert (bp): 8264
  Vector type: Mammalian Expression, Lentiviral
  Selectable markers: Puromycin
Growth in bacteria
  Bacterial resistance: Ampicillin, 100 μg/mL
  Growth temperature: 37°C
  Growth strain: NEB Stable
  Copy number: High Copy
Gene/Insert
  Gene/Insert name: TCF4
  Species: H. sapiens (human)
  Insert size (bp): 2135
  Entrez Gene: TCF4 (a.k.a. CDG2T, E2-2, FCD2, FECD3, ITF-2, ITF2, PTHS, SEF-2, SEF2, SEF2-1, SEF2-1A, SEF2-1B, SEF2-1D, TCF-4, bHLHb19)
  Promoter: EF1a
  Cloning method: Unknown
  Sequencing primers: 5′ GGGTGGAGACTGAAGTTAGGCCAG; 3′ CACATAGCGTAAAAGGAGCAACATAG
Terms and licenses: Academic/Nonprofit Terms; Industry Terms: Not Available to Industry
Depositor comments: NM_001243228,ENST00000564403 . The transcription factor ORF portion of this plasmid was synthesized by Genewiz. Please test multiple small colonies in case of plasmid recombination. To make this collection available in a timely manner, a portion of this collection was not fully sequenced by Addgene. If an Addgene verified full plasmid sequence is not available, please contact us prior to placing an order to request the full sequence.
How to cite: TFORF0255 was a gift from Feng Zhang (Addgene plasmid # 142495 ; http://n2t.net/addgene:142495 ; RRID:Addgene_142495)
