>Addgene plasmid #142495 | TFORF0255 | depositor partial sequence | sequence record 279623 | Insert
ACCGCCACCATGCATCACCAACAGCGAATGGCTGCCTTAGGGACGGACAAAGAGCTGAGTGATTTACTGG
ATTTCAGTGCGATGTTTTCACCTCCTGTGAGCAGTGGGAAAAATGGACCAACTTCTTTGGCAAGTGGACA
TTTTACTGGCTCAAATGTAGAAGACAGAAGTAGCTCAGGGTCCTGGGGGAATGGAGGACATCCAAGCCCG
TCCAGGAACTATGGAGATGGGACTCCCTATGACCACATGACCAGCAGGGACCTTGGGTCACATGACAATC
TCTCTCCACCTTTTGTCAATTCCAGAATACAAAGTAAAACAGAAAGGGGCTCATACTCATCTTATGGGAG
AGAATCAAACTTACAGGGTTGCCACCAGCAGAGTCTCCTTGGAGGTGACATGGATATGGGCAACCCAGGA
ACCCTTTCGCCCACCAAACCTGGTTCCCAGTACTATCAGTATTCTAGCAATAATCCCCGAAGGAGGCCTC
TTCACAGTAGTGCCATGGAGGTACAGACAAAGAAAGTTCGAAAAGTTCCTCCAGGTTTGCCATCTTCATT
GGTTCTTTCTCCTCAGGTCTATGCTCCATCAGCAAGCACTGCCGACTACAATAGGGACTCGCCAGGCTAT
CCTTCCTCCAAACCAGCAACCAGCACTTTCCCTAGCTCCTTCTTCATGCAAGATGGCCATCACAGCAGTG
ACCCTTGGAGCTCCTCCAGTGGGATGAATCAGCCTGGCTATGCAGGAATGTTGGGCAACTCTTCTCATAT
TCCACAGTCCAGCAGCTACTGTAGCCTGCATCCACATGAACGTTTGAGCTATCCATCACACTCCTCAGCA
GACATCAATTCCAGTCTTCCTCCGATGTCCACTTTCCATCGTAGTGGTACAAACCATTACAGCACCTCTT
CCTGTACGCCTCCTGCCAACGGGACAGACAGTATAATGGCAAATAGAGGAAGCGGGGCAGCCGGCAGCTC
CCAGACTGGAGATGCTCTGGGGAAAGCACTTGCTTCGATCTATTCTCCAGATCACACTAACAACAGCTTT
TCATCAAACCCTTCAACTCCTGTTGGCTCTCCTCCATCTCTCTCAGCAGGCACAGCTGTTTGGTCTAGAA
ATGGAGGACAGGCCTCATCGTCTCCTAATTATGAAGGACCCTTACACTCTTTGCAAAGCCGAATTGAAGA
TCGTTTAGAAAGACTGGATGATGCTATTCATGTTCTCCGGAACCATGCAGTGGGCCCATCCACAGCTATG
CCTGGTGGTCATGGGGACATGCATGGAATCATTGGACCTTCTCATAATGGAGCCATGGGTGGTCTGGGCT
CAGGGTATGGAACCGGCCTTCTTTCAGCCAACAGACATTCACTCATGGTGGGGACCCATCGTGAAGATGG
CGTGGCCCTGAGAGGCAGCCATTCTCTTCTGCCAAACCAGGTTCCGGTTCCACAGCTTCCTGTCCAGTCT
GCGACTTCCCCTGACCTGAACCCACCCCAGGACCCTTACAGAGGCATGCCACCAGGACTACAGGGGCAGA
GTGTCTCCTCTGGCAGCTCTGAGATCAAATCCGATGACGAGGGTGATGAGAACCTGCAAGACACGAAATC
TTCGGAGGACAAGAAATTAGATGACGACAAGAAGGATATCAAATCAATTACTAGGTCAAGATCTAGCAAT
AATGACGATGAGGACCTGACACCAGAGCAGAAGGCAGAGCGTGAGAAGGAGCGGAGGATGGCCAACAATG
CCCGAGAGCGTCTGCGGGTCCGTGACATCAACGAGGCTTTCAAAGAGCTCGGCCGCATGGTGCAGCTCCA
CCTCAAGAGTGACAAGCCCCAGACCAAGCTCCTGATCCTCCACCAGGCGGTGGCCGTCATCCTCAGTCTG
GAGCAGCAAGTCCGAGAAAGGAATCTGAATCCGAAAGCTGCGTGTCTGAAAAGAAGGGAGGAAGAGAAGG
TGTCCTCAGAGCCTCCCCCTCTCTCCTTGGCCGGCCCACACCCTGGAATGGGAGACGCATCGAATCACAT
GGGACAGATGTAGTAATGAACTAGTCCGTAACTTGAAAGTATTTCGATTTCTTGGCTTTATATATCTTGT
GGAAAGGACGATCTTCACATGCCCGGAGAGACTCA
