>Addgene plasmid #142495 | TFORF0255 | depositor partial sequence | sequence record 279624 | Barcode
TCTTCACATGCCCGGAGAGACTCA
